Addgene plasmid #217372: pJBL7345
Purpose: sfGFP reporter for chimeric riboswitch with Cbe pfl ZTP riboswitch aptamer and WT Pca rhtB ZTP riboswitch expression platform
Depositing lab: Julius Lucks. Depositing organization: Northwestern University. Publication: RNA folding kinetics control riboswitch sensitivity in vivo. Bushhouse DZ, Fu J, Lucks JB. bioRxiv 2024.03.29.587317 10.1101/2024.03.29.587317.
Backbone
  Vector backbone: p15A
Growth in bacteria
  Bacterial resistance: Chloramphenicol, 25 μg/mL
  Growth temperature: 37°C
  Growth strain: DH5alpha
  Copy number: Low Copy
Gene/Insert
  Gene/Insert name: Chimeric ZTP riboswitch with Cbe pfl aptamer and WT Pca rhtB expression platform sfGFP reporter
Terms and licenses: Academic/Nonprofit Terms; Industry Terms: Not Available to Industry
Depositor comments: Please visit https://doi.org/10.1101/2024.03.29.587317 for bioRxiv preprint.
How to cite: pJBL7345 was a gift from Julius Lucks (Addgene plasmid # 217372 ; http://n2t.net/addgene:217372 ; RRID:Addgene_217372)
