[The description below was written by a language model from this plasmid's Addgene catalogue record and pLannotate feature annotations shown in this document.]
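Description:
pJBL7345 is a small (about 3.5 kb) bacterial reporter plasmid built on a p15A backbone for use in E. coli. It replicates from the p15A origin, which the record lists as low copy and which is compatible with ColE1-type plasmids. It is selected with chloramphenicol through a cat gene driven by its own promoter and followed by the lambda t0 terminator. The automated annotation also flags short fragments of IS1, an RSF origin, and the tet and lac UV5 promoters. These are partial matches and most likely backbone remnants or sequence similarities rather than functional parts.

The payload is a single transcription unit. The strong constitutive synthetic promoter J23119 (the SpeI-ended variant) drives a ZMP/ZTP-class riboswitch placed directly upstream of the superfolder GFP coding sequence. Downstream lies a region annotated as 5S rRNA together with the rrnB T1 terminator. A short annotated capTEV tag fragment lies after the sfGFP open reading frame and is probably just a His-tag-like stretch. According to the catalogue entry, the riboswitch is chimeric, combining the ligand-binding aptamer domain of the Cbe pfl ZTP riboswitch with the wild-type expression platform of the Pca rhtB ZTP riboswitch. Because the promoter is constitutive, sfGFP fluorescence reports the regulatory decision made by the riboswitch when its aptamer binds ligand, rather than changes in transcription initiation.

The construct was deposited with a study of how RNA folding kinetics govern riboswitch sensitivity in vivo. It serves as a fluorescence readout for comparing how swapped aptamer and expression-platform modules affect the response in living bacteria.
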