Features (pLannotate 1.2.2; 14 found; start..end, strand, type, name):
     16..50      +  promoter       J23119(SpeI) promoter: bacterial promoter (Registry of Standard Biological Parts BBa J23119) modified to end with an SpeI site
     58..156     +  ncRNA          ZMP-ZTP: Accession: RF01750 - ZMP/ZTP riboswitch
    199..912     +  CDS            Superfolder GFP: Superfolder GFP is a basic (constitutively fluorescent) green fluorescent protein published in 2005, derived from Aequorea victoria. It is reported to be a very rapidly-maturing weak dimer.
    980..997     +  CDS            capTEV™ (fragment): composite tag for in vivo biotinylation, TEV protease cleavage, and 6xHis tagging
   1104..1219    +  ncRNA          5S rRNA: Accession: RF00001 - 5S ribosomal RNA
   1223..1269    +  terminator     rrnB T1 terminator: transcription terminator T1 from the E. coli rrnB gene
   1324..1421    +  promoter       cat promoter: promoter of the E. coli cat gene encoding chloramphenicol acetyltransferase
   1422..2078    +  CDS            cat: CAT_ECOLX - Experimental evidence at protein level: Swiss-Prot protein existence level 1. This enzyme is an effector of chloramphenicol resistance in bacteria. From Escherichia coli. This protein is used as a marker in many commonly used cloning vectors, such as pACYC184.
   2102..2196    +  terminator     lambda t0 terminator: transcription terminator from phage lambda
   2332..2475    +  mobile_element IS1 (fragment): prokaryotic transposable element IS1
   2594..2649    -  rep_origin     RSF ori (fragment): Plasmids containing the RSF 1030 origin of replication can be propagated in E. coli cells that contain additional plasmids with compatible origins.
   2737..3282    -  rep_origin     p15A ori: Plasmids containing the medium-copy-number p15A origin of replication can be propagated in E. coli cells that contain a second plasmid with the ColE1 origin.
   3394..3418    +  promoter       tet promoter (fragment): E. coli promoter for tetracycline efflux protein gene
   3439..3460    +  promoter       lac UV5 promoter (fragment): E. coli lac promoter with an "up" mutation
>Addgene plasmid #217372 | pJBL7345 | addgene full sequence | sequence record 452545 | Addgene NGS Result
GAATTCTAAAGATCTTTGACAGCTAGCTCAGTCCTAGGTATAATACTAGTATATTAGATATTAGTCATAT
GACTGACGGAAGTGGAGTTACCACATGAAGTATGACTAGGCATATTATCTTATATGCCACAAAAAGCCGA
CCGTCTGGGCATAACTTACTTTTGGAGATAAGTCATGCCTGATCACGTACATTTCCTTATGAGCAAAGGA
GAAGAACTTTTCACTGGAGTTGTCCCAATTCTTGTTGAATTAGATGGTGATGTTAATGGGCACAAATTTT
CTGTCCGTGGAGAGGGTGAAGGTGATGCTACAAACGGAAAACTCACCCTTAAATTTATTTGCACTACTGG
AAAACTACCTGTTCCGTGGCCAACACTTGTCACTACTCTGACCTATGGTGTTCAATGCTTTTCCCGTTAT
CCGGATCACATGAAACGGCATGACTTTTTCAAGAGTGCCATGCCCGAAGGTTATGTACAGGAACGCACTA
TATCTTTCAAAGATGACGGGACCTACAAGACGCGTGCTGAAGTCAAGTTTGAAGGTGATACCCTTGTTAA
TCGTATCGAGTTAAAGGGTATTGATTTTAAAGAAGATGGAAACATTCTTGGACACAAACTCGAGTACAAC
TTTAACTCACACAATGTATACATCACGGCAGACAAACAAAAGAATGGAATCAAAGCTAACTTCAAAATTC
GCCACAACGTTGAAGATGGTTCCGTTCAACTAGCAGACCATTATCAACAAAATACTCCAATTGGCGATGG
CCCTGTCCTTTTACCAGACAACCATTACCTGTCGACACAATCTGTCCTTTCGAAAGATCCCAACGAAAAG
CGTGACCACATGGTCCTTCTTGAGTTTGTAACTGCTGCTGGGATTACACATGGCATGGATGAGCTCTACA
AATAAGGATCTGAAGCTTGGGCCCGAACAAAAACTCATCTCAGAAGAGGATCTGAATAGCGCCGTCGACC
ATCATCATCATCATCATTGAGTTTAAACGGTCTCCAGCTTGGCTGTTTTGGCGGATGAGAGAAGATTTTC
AGCCTGATACAGATTAAATCAGAACGCAGAAGCGGTCTGATAAAACAGAATTTGCCTGGCGGCAGTAGCG
CGGTGGTCCCACCTGACCCCATGCCGAACTCAGAAGTGAAACGCCGTAGCGCCGATGGTAGTGTGGGGTC
TCCCCATGCGAGAGTAGGGAACTGCCAGGCATCAAATAAAACGAAAGGCTCAGTCGAAAGACTGGGCCTT
TCGTTTTATCTGTTGTTTGTCGGTGAACTGGATCCTTACTCGAGTCTAGACTGCAGTTGATCGGGCACGT
AAGAGGTTCCAACTTTCACCATAATGAAATAAGATCACTACCGGGCGTATTTTTTGAGTTATCGAGATTT
TCAGGAGCTAAGGAAGCTAAAATGGAGAAAAAAATCACTGGATATACCACCGTTGATATATCCCAATGGC
ATCGTAAAGAACATTTTGAGGCATTTCAGTCAGTTGCTCAATGTACCTATAACCAGACCGTTCAGCTGGA
TATTACGGCCTTTTTAAAGACCGTAAAGAAAAATAAGCACAAGTTTTATCCGGCCTTTATTCACATTCTT
GCCCGCCTGATGAATGCTCATCCGGAATTTCGTATGGCAATGAAAGACGGTGAGCTGGTGATATGGGATA
GTGTTCACCCTTGTTACACCGTTTTCCATGAGCAAACTGAAACGTTTTCATCGCTCTGGAGTGAATACCA
CGACGATTTCCGGCAGTTTCTACACATATATTCGCAAGATGTGGCGTGTTACGGTGAAAACCTGGCCTAT
TTCCCTAAAGGGTTTATTGAGAATATGTTTTTCGTCTCAGCCAATCCCTGGGTGAGTTTCACCAGTTTTG
ATTTAAACGTGGCCAATATGGACAACTTCTTCGCCCCCGTTTTCACCATGGGCAAATATTATACGCAAGG
CGACAAGGTGCTGATGCCGCTGGCGATTCAGGTTCATCATGCCGTTTGTGATGGCTTCCATGTCGGCAGA
ATGCTTAATGAATTACAACAGTACTGCGATGAGTGGCAGGGCGGGGCGTAATTTGATATCGAGCTCGCTT
GGACTCCTGTTGATAGATCCAGTAATGACCTCAGAACTCCATCTGGATTTGTTCAGAACGCTCGGTTGCC
GCCGGGCGTTTTTTATTGGTGAGAATCCAAGCCTCCGATCAACGTCTCATTTTCGCCAAAAGTTGGCCCA
GGGCTTCCCGGTATCAACAGGGACACCAGGATTTATTTATTCTGCGAAGTGATCTTCCGTCACAGGTATT
TATTCGGCGCAAAGTGCGTCGGGTGATGCTGCCAACTTACTGATTTAGTGTATGATGGTGTTTTTGAGGT
GCTCCAGTGGCTTCTGTTTCTATCAGCTGTCCCTCCTGTTCAGCTACTGACGGGGTGGTGCGTAACGGCA
AAAGCACCGCCGGACATCAGCGCTAGCGGAGTGTATACTGGCTTACTATGTTGGCACTGATGAGGGTGTC
AGTGAAGTGCTTCATGTGGCAGGAGAAAAAAGGCTGCACCGGTGCGTCAGCAGAATATGTGATACAGGAT
ATATTCCGCTTCCTCGCTCACTGACTCGCTACGCTCGGTCGTTCGACTGCGGCGAGCGGAAATGGCTTAC
GAACGGGGCGGAGATTTCCTGGAAGATGCCAGGAAGATACTTAACAGGGAAGTGAGAGGGCCGCGGCAAA
GCCGTTTTTCCATAGGCTCCGCCCCCCTGACAAGCATCACGAAATCTGACGCTCAAATCAGTGGTGGCGA
AACCCGACAGGACTATAAAGATACCAGGCGTTTCCCCCTGGCGGCTCCCTCGTGCGCTCTCCTGTTCCTG
CCTTTCGGTTTACCGGTGTCATTCCGCTGTTATGGCCGCGTTTGTCTCATTCCACGCCTGACACTCAGTT
CCGGGTAGGCAGTTCGCTCCAAGCTGGACTGTATGCACGAACCCCCCGTTCAGTCCGACCGCTGCGCCTT
ATCCGGTAACTATCGTCTTGAGTCCAACCCGGAAAGACATGCAAAAGCACCACTGGCAGCAGCCACTGGT
AATTGATTTAGAGGAGTTAGTCTTGAAGTCATGCGCCGGTTAAGGCTAAACTGAAAGGACAAGTTTTGGT
GACTGCGCTCCTCCAAGCCAGTTACCTCGGTTCAAAGAGTTGGTAGCTCAGAGAACCTTCGAAAAACCGC
CCTGCAAGGCGGTTTTTTCGTTTTCAGAGCAAGAGATTACGCGCAGACCAAAACGATCTCAAGAAGATCA
TCTTATTAATCAGATAAAATATTTCTAGATTTCAGTGCAATTTATCTCTTCAAATGTAGCACCTGAAGTC
AGCCCCATACGATATAAGTTGTAATTCTCATGTTTGACAGCTTATCATCGATAAGCTTCCGATGGCGCGC
CGAGAGGCTTTACACTTTATGCTTCCGGCT
